>Addgene plasmid #164255 | pHP138 Myc-TRF2-deltaB deltaM | addgene full sequence | sequence record 329101 | Addgene NGS Result
TCCCTATCAGTGATAGAGAACGTATGAAGAGTTTACTCCCTATCAGTGATAGAGAACGTATGCAGACTTT
ACTCCCTATCAGTGATAGAGAACGTATAAGGAGTTTACTCCCTATCAGTGATAGAGAACGTATGACCAGT
TTACTCCCTATCAGTGATAGAGAACGTATCTACAGTTTACTCCCTATCAGTGATAGAGAACGTATATCCA
GTTTACTCCCTATCAGTGATAGAGAACGTATAAGCTTTAGGCGTGTACGGTGGGCGCCTATAAAAGCAGA
GCTCGTTTAGTGAACCGTCAGATCGCCTGGAGCAATTCCACAACACTTTTGTCTTATACCAACTTTCCGT
ACCACTTCCTACCCTCGTAAAGGTCTAGAGCTAGCCGCCTGGAGAAGGATCCATGGAACAAAAGTTGATT
TCTGAAGAAGATTTGGAGGCACGGCTGGAAGAGGCAGTCAATCGCTGGGTGCTCAAGTTCTACTTCCACG
AGGCGCTGCGGGCCTTTCGGGGTAGCCGGTACGGGGACTTCAGACAGATCCGGGACATCATGCAGGCTTT
GCTTGTCAGGCCCTTGGGGAAGGAGCACACCGTGTCCCGATTGCTGCGGGTTATGCAGTGTCTGTCGCGG
ATTGAAGAAGGGGAAAATTTAGACTGTTCCTTTGATATGGAGGCTGAGCTCACACCACTGGAATCAGCTA
TCAATGTGCTGGAGATGATTAAAACGGAATTTACACTGACAGAAGCAGTGGTCGAATCCAGTAGAAAACT
GGTCAAGGAAGCTGCTGTCATTATTTGTATCAAAAACAAAGAATTTGAAAAGGCTTCAAAAATTTTGAAA
AAACATATGTCCAAGGACCCCACAACTCAGAAGCTGAGAAATGATCTCCTGAATATTATTCGAGAAAAGA
ACTTGGCCCATCCTGTTATCCAGAACTTTTCATATGAGACCTTCCAGCAGAAGATGCTGCGCTTCCTGGA
GAGCCACCTGGATGACGCCGAGCCCTACCTCCTCACGATGGCCAAAAAGGCTTTGAAATCTGAGTCCGCT
GCCTCAAGTACAGGGAAGGAAGATAAACAGCCAGCACCAGGGCCTGTGGAAAAGCCACCCAGAGAACCCG
CAAGGCAGCTACGGAATCCTCCAACCACCATTGGAATGATGACTCTGAAAGCAGCTTTCAAGACTCTGTC
TGGTGCACAGGATTCTGAGGCAGCCTTTGCAAAACTGGACCAGAAGGATCTGGTTCTTCCTACTCAAGCT
CTCCCAGCATCACCAGCCCTCAAAAACAAGAGACCCAGAAAAGATGAAAACGAAAGTTCAGCCCCGGCTG
ACGGTGAGGGTGGCTCGGAACTGCAGCCCAAGAACAAGCGCATGACAATAAGCAGATTGGTCTTGGAGGA
GGACAGCCAGAGTACTGAGCCCAGCGCAGGCCTCAACTCCTCCCAGGAGGCCGCTTCAGCGCCACCATCC
AAGCCCACCGTTCTCAACCAACCCCTCCCTGGAGAGAAGAATCCCAAAGTACCCAAAGGCAAGTGGAACA
GCTCTAATGGGGTTGAAGAAAAGGAGACTTGGGTGGAAGAGGATGAACTGTTTCAAGTTCAGGCACCAGA
TGAAGACAGTACAACCAATATAACAAAAAAGCAGAAGTGGACTGTAGAATGAGAATTCCGACCGGTTAGT
AATGAGTTTAAACGGGGGAGGCTAACTGAAACACGGAAGGAGACAATACCGGAAGGAACCCGCGCTATGA
CGGCAATAAAAAGACAGAATAAAACGCACGGGTGTTGGGTCGTTTGTTCATAAACGCGGGGTTCGGTCCC
AGGGCTGGCACTCTGTCGATACCCCACCGAGACCCCATTGGGGCCAATACGCCCGCGTTTCTTCCTTTTC
CCCACCCCACCCCCCAAGTTCGGGTGAAGGCCCAGGGCTCGCAGCCAACGTCGGGGCGGCAGGCCCTGCC
ATAGCAGATCTGCGAAATCGGATCCAGCTGAATCTAAGTGGATCTGCGATCGCTCCGGTGCCCGTCAGTG
GGCAGAGCGCACATCGCCCACAGTCCCCGAGAAGTTGGGGGGAGGGGTCGGCAATTGAACGGGTGCCTAG
AGAAGGTGGCGCGGGGTAAACTGGGAAAGTGATGTCGTGTACTGGCTCCGCCTTTTTCCCGAGGGTGGGG
GAGAACCGTATATAAGTGCAGTAGTCGCCGTGAACGTTCTTTTTCGCAACGGGTTTGCCGCCAGAACACA
GCTGAAGCTTCGAGGGGCTCGCATCTCTCCTTCACGCGCCCGCCGCCCTACCTGAGGCCGCCATCCACGC
CGGTTGAGTCGCGTTCTGCCGCCTCCCGCCTGTGGTGCCTCCTGAACTGCGTCCGCCGTCTAGGTAAGTT
TAAAGCTCAGGTCGAGACCGGGCCTTTGTCCGGCGCTCCCTTGGAGCCTACCTAGACTCAGCCGGCTCTC
CACGCTTTGCCTGACCCTGCTTGCTCAACTCTACGTCTTTGTTTCGTTTTCTGTTCTGCGCCGTTACAGA
TCTAAGCTGTGACCGGCGCCTACTCTAGAGCCGCCATGTCTAGACTGGACAAGAGCAAAGTCATAAACTC
TGCTCTGGAATTACTCAATGGAGTCGGTATCGAAGGCCTGACGACAAGGAAACTCGCTCAAAAGCTGGGA
GTTGAGCAGCCTACCCTGTACTGGCACGTGAAGAACAAGCGGGCCCTGCTCGATGCCCTGCCAATCGAGA
TGCTGGACAGGCATCATACCCACTCCTGCCCCCTGGAAGGCGAGTCATGGCAAGACTTTCTGCGGAACAA
CGCCAAGTCATACCGCTGTGCTCTCCTCTCACATCGCGACGGGGCTAAAGTGCATCTCGGCACCCGCCCA
ACAGAGAAACAGTACGAAACCCTGGAAAATCAGCTCGCGTTCCTGTGTCAGCAAGGCTTCTCCCTGGAGA
ACGCACTGTACGCTCTGTCCGCCGTGGGCCACTTTACACTGGGCTGCGTATTGGAGGAACAGGAGCATCA
AGTAGCAAAAGAGGAAAGAGAGACACCTACCACCGATTCTATGCCCCCACTTCTGAAACAAGCAATTGAG
CTGTTCGACCGGCAGGGAGCCGAACCTGCCTTCCTTTTCGGCCTGGAACTAATCATATGTGGCCTGGAGA
AACAGCTAAAGTGCGAAAGCGGCGGGCCGACCGACGCCCTTGACGATTTTGACTTAGACATGCTCCCAGC
CGATGCCCTTGACGACTTTGACCTTGATATGCTGCCTGCTGACGCTCTTGACGATTTTGACCTTGACATG
CTCCCCGGGGAGGGCAGAGGAAGTCTTCTAACATGCGGTGACGTGGAGGAGAATCCCGGCCCTATGACCG
AGTACAAGCCCACGGTGCGCCTCGCCACCCGCGACGACGTCATGGGATCGGCCATTGAACAAGATGGATT
GCACGCAGGTTCTCCGGCCGCTTGGGTGGAGAGGCTATTCGGCTATGACTGGGCACAACAGACAATCGGC
TGCTCTGATGCCGCCGTGTTCCGGCTGTCAGCGCAGGGGCGCCCGGTTCTTTTTGTCAAGACCGACCTGT
CCGGTGCCCTGAATGAACTGCAGGACGAGGCAGCGCGGCTATCGTGGCTGGCCACGACGGGCGTTCCTTG
CGCAGCTGTGCTCGACGTTGTCACTGAAGCGGGAAGGGACTGGCTGCTATTGGGCGAAGTGCCGGGGCAG
GATCTCCTGTCATCTCACCTTGCTCCTGCCGAGAAAGTATCCATCATGGCTGATGCAATGCGGCGGCTGC
ATACGCTTGATCCGGCTACCTGCCCATTCGACCACCAAGCGAAACATCGCATCGAGCGAGCACGTACTCG
GATGGAAGCCGGTCTTGTCGATCAGGATGATCTGGACGAAGAGCATCAGGGGCTCGCGCCAGCCGAACTG
TTCGCCAGGCTCAAGGCGCGCATGCCCGACGGCGATGATCTCGTCGTGACCCATGGCGATGCCTGCTTGC
CGAATATCATGGTGGAAAATGGCCGCTTTTCTGGATTCATCGACTGTGGCCGGCTGGGTGTGGCGGACCG
CTATCAGGACATAGCGTTGGCTACCCGTGATATTGCTGAAGAGCTTGGCGGCGAATGGGCTGACCGCTTC
CTCGTGCTTTACGGTATCGCCGCTCCCGATTCGCAGCGCATCGCCTTCTATCGCCTTCTTGACGAGTTCT
TCTGAGACGTCGAGGTGCCCGAAGGACCGCGCACCTGGTGCATGACCCGCAAGCCCGGTGCCTGAAATCA
ACCTCTGGATTACAAAATTTGTGGGTAAACTTGTTTATTGCAGCTTATAATGGTTACAAATAAAGCAATA
GCATCACAAATTTCACAAATAAAGCATTTTTTTCACTGCATTCTAGTTGTGGTTTGTCCAAACTCATCAA
TGTATCTTATCATGTCTGGAATTGACTCAAATGATGTCAATTAGTCTATCAGAAGCTCATCTGGTCTCCC
TTCCGGGGGACAAGACATCCCTGTTTAATATTTAAACAGCAGTGTTCCCAAACTGGGTTCTTATATCCCT
TGCTCTGGTCAACCAGGTTGCAGGGTTTCCTGTCCTCACAGGAACGAAGTCCCTAAAGAAACAGTGGCAG
CCAGGTTTAGCCCCGGAATTGACTGGATTCCTTTTTTAGGGCCCATTGGTATGGCTTTTTCCCCGTATCC
CCCCAGGTGTCTGCAGGCTCAAAGAGCAGCGAGAAGCGTTCAGAGGAAAGCGATCCCGTGCCACCTTCCC
CGTGCCCGGGCTGTCCCCGCACGCTGCCGGCTCGGGGATGCGGGGGGAGCGCCGGACCGGAGCGGAGCCC
CGGGCGGCTCGCTGCTGCCCCCTAGCGGGGGAGGGACGTAATTACATCCCTGGGGGCTTTGGGGGGGGGC
TGTCCCTGATATCTATAACAAGAAAATATATATATAATAAGTTATCACGTAAGTAGAACATGAAATAACA
ATATAATTATCGTATGAGTTAAATCTTAAAAGTCACGTAAAAGATAATCATGCGTCATTTTGACTCACGC
GGTCGTTATAGTTCAAAATCAGTGACACTTACCGCATTGACAAGCACGCCTCACGGGAGCTCCAAGCGGC
GACTGAGATGTCCTAAATGCACAGCGACGGATTCGCGCTATTTAGAAAGAGAGAGCAATATTTCAAGAAT
GCATGCGTCAATTTTACGCAGACTATCTTTCTAGGGTTAATCTAGCTGCATCAGGATCATATCGTCGGGT
CTTTTTTCCGGCTCAGTCATCGCCCAAGCTGGCGCTATCTGGGCATCGGGGAGGAAGAAGCCCGTGCCTT
TTCCCGCGAGGTTGAAGCGGCATGGAAAGAGTTTGCCGAGGATGACTGCTGCTGCATTGACGTTGAGCGA
AAACGCACGTTTACCATGATGATTCGGGAAGGTGTGGCCATGCACGCCTTTAACGGTGAACTGTTCGTTC
AGGCCACCTGGGATACCAGTTCGTCGCGGCTTTTCCGGACACAGTTCCGGATGGTCAGCCCGAAGCGCAT
CAGCAACCCGAACAATACCGGCGACAGCCGGAACTGCCGTGCCGGTGTGCAGATTAATGACAGCGGTGCG
GCGCTGGGATATTACGTCAGCGAGGACGGGTATCCTGGCTGGATGCCGCAGAAATGGACATGGATACCCC
GTGAGTTACCCGGCGGGCGCGCTTGGCGTAATCATGGTCATAGCTGTTTCCTGTGTGAAATTGTTATCCG
CTCACAATTCCACACAACATACGAGCCGGAAGCATAAAGTGTAAAGCCTGGGGTGCCTAATGAGTGAGCT
AACTCACATTAATTGCGTTGCGCTCACTGCCCGCTTTCCAGTCGGGAAACCTGTCGTGCCAGCTGCATTA
ATGAATCGGCCAACGCGCGGGGAGAGGCGGTTTGCGTATTGGGCGCTCTTCCGCTTCCTCGCTCACTGAC
TCGCTGCGCTCGGTCGTTCGGCTGCGGCGAGCGGTATCAGCTCACTCAAAGGCGGTAATACGGTTATCCA
CAGAATCAGGGGATAACGCAGGAAAGAACATGTGAGCAAAAGGCCAGCAAAAGGCCAGGAACCGTAAAAA
GGCCGCGTTGCTGGCGTTTTTCCATAGGCTCCGCCCCCCTGACGAGCATCACAAAAATCGACGCTCAAGT
CAGAGGTGGCGAAACCCGACAGGACTATAAAGATACCAGGCGTTTCCCCCTGGAAGCTCCCTCGTGCGCT
CTCCTGTTCCGACCCTGCCGCTTACCGGATACCTGTCCGCCTTTCTCCCTTCGGGAAGCGTGGCGCTTTC
TCATAGCTCACGCTGTAGGTATCTCAGTTCGGTGTAGGTCGTTCGCTCCAAGCTGGGCTGTGTGCACGAA
CCCCCCGTTCAGCCCGACCGCTGCGCCTTATCCGGTAACTATCGTCTTGAGTCCAACCCGGTAAGACACG
ACTTATCGCCACTGGCAGCAGCCACTGGTAACAGGATTAGCAGAGCGAGGTATGTAGGCGGTGCTACAGA
GTTCTTGAAGTGGTGGCCTAACTACGGCTACACTAGAAGAACAGTATTTGGTATCTGCGCTCTGCTGAAG
CCAGTTACCTTCGGAAAAAGAGTTGGTAGCTCTTGATCCGGCAAACAAACCACCGCTGGTAGCGGTGGTT
TTTTTGTTTGCAAGCAGCAGATTACGCGCAGAAAAAAAGGATCTCAAGAAGATCCTTTGATCTTTTCTAC
GGGGTCTGACGCTCAGTGGAACGAAAACTCACGTTAAGGGATTTTGGTCATGAGATTATCAAAAAGGATC
TTCACCTAGATCCTTTTAAATTAAAAATGAAGTTTTAAATCAATCTAAAGTATATATGAGTAAACTTGGT
CTGACAGTTACCAATGCTTAATCAGTGAGGCACCTATCTCAGCGATCTGTCTATTTCGTTCATCCATAGT
TGCCTGACTCCCCGTCGTGTAGATAACTACGATACGGGAGGGCTTACCATCTGGCCCCAGTGCTGCAATG
ATACCGCGAGACCCACGCTCACCGGCTCCAGATTTATCAGCAATAAACCAGCCAGCCGGAAGGGCCGAGC
GCAGAAGTGGTCCTGCAACTTTATCCGCCTCCATCCAGTCTATTAATTGTTGCCGGGAAGCTAGAGTAAG
TAGTTCGCCAGTTAATAGTTTGCGCAACGTTGTTGCCATTGCTACAGGCATCGTGGTGTCACGCTCGTCG
TTTGGTATGGCTTCATTCAGCTCCGGTTCCCAACGATCAAGGCGAGTTACATGATCCCCCATGTTGTGCA
AAAAAGCGGTTAGCTCCTTCGGTCCTCCGATCGTTGTCAGAAGTAAGTTGGCCGCAGTGTTATCACTCAT
GGTTATGGCAGCACTGCATAATTCTCTTACTGTCATGCCATCCGTAAGATGCTTTTCTGTGACTGGTGAG
TACTCAACCAAGTCATTCTGAGAATAGTGTATGCGGCGACCGAGTTGCTCTTGCCCGGCGTCAATACGGG
ATAATACCGCGCCACATAGCAGAACTTTAAAAGTGCTCATCATTGGAAAACGTTCTTCGGGGCGAAAACT
CTCAAGGATCTTACCGCTGTTGAGATCCAGTTCGATGTAACCCACTCGTGCACCCAACTGATCTTCAGCA
TCTTTTACTTTCACCAGCGTTTCTGGGTGAGCAAAAACAGGAAGGCAAAATGCCGCAAAAAAGGGAATAA
GGGCGACACGGAAATGTTGAATACTCATACTCTTCCTTTTTCAATATTATTGAAGCATTTATCAGGGTTA
TTGTCTCATGAGCGGATACATATTTGAATGTATTTAGAAAAATAAACAAATAGGGGTTCCGCGCACATTT
CCCCGAAAAGTGCCACCTAAATTGTAAGCGTTAATATTTTGTTAAAATTCGCGTTAAATTTTTGTTAAAT
CAGCTCATTTTTTAACCAATAGGCCGAAATCGGCAAAATCCCTTATAAATCAAAAGAATAGACCGAGATA
GGGT
[37 nt withheld, positions 7985-8021]
AAAGAACGTGGACTCCAACGTCAAAGG
[49 nt withheld, positions 8049-8097]
T
[91 nt withheld, positions 8099-8189]
G
[124 nt withheld, positions 8191-8314]
CCCATTCGCCATTCAGGCTGCGCAACTGTTGGGAAGGGCGATCGGTGCGGGCCTCTTCGCTATTACGCCA
GCTGGCGAAAGGGGGATGTGCTGCAAGGCGATTAAGTTGGGTAACGCCAGGGTTTTCCCAGTCACGACGT
TGTAAAACGACGGCCAGTGAGCGCGCCTCGTTCATTCACGTTTTTGAACCCGTGGAGGACGGGCAGACTC
GCGGTGCAAATGTGTTTTACAGCGTGATGGAGCAGATGAAGATGCTCGACACGCTGCAGAACACGCAGCT
AGATTAACCCTAGAAAGATAATCATATTGTGACGTACGTTAAAGATAATCATGTGTAAAATTGACGCATG
TGTTTTATCGGTCTGTATATCGAGGTTTATTTATTAATTTGAATAGATATTAAGTTTTATTATATTTACA
CTTACATACTAATAATAAATTCAACAAACAATTTATTTATGTTTATTTATTTATTAAAAAAAACAAAAAC
TCAAAATTTCTTCTATAAAGTAACAAAACTTTTATGAGGGACAGCCCCCCCCCAAAGCCCCCAGGGATGT
AATTACGTCCCTCCCCCGCTAGGGGGCAGCAGCGAGCCGCCCGGGGCTCCGCTCCGGTCCGGCGCTCCCC
CCGCATCCCCGAGCCGGCAGCGTGCGGGGACAGCCCGGGCACGGGGAAGGTGGCACGGGATCGCTTTCCT
CTGAACGCTTCTCGCTGCTCTTTGAGCCTGCAGACACCTGGGGGGATACGGGGAAAAGGCCTCCACGGCC
ACTAGTCTTTCGTCTTCAAGAATTCCTCGAGTTTAC
Features (pLannotate 1.2.2; 26 found; start..end, strand, type, name):
    406..435     +  CDS            13xMyc (fragment): 13 tandem Myc epitope tags
    436..1659    +  CDS            TERF2 (fragment): TERF2_HUMAN - Also known as TRBF2, TRF2. Experimental evidence at protein level: Swiss-Prot protein existence level 1. Binds the telomeric double-stranded 5'-TTAGGG-3' repeat and plays a central role in telomere maintenance and protection against end-to-end fusion of chromosomes. In addition to its telomeric DNA- binding role, required to recruit a number of factors and enzymes required for telomere protection, including the shelterin complex, TERF2IP/RAP1 and DCLRE1B/Apollo. Component of the shelterin complex (telosome) that is involved in the regulation of telomere length and protection. She
   1751..1799    +  polyA_signal   HSV TK poly(A) signal: herpes simplex virus thymidine kinase polyadenylation signal (Cole and Stacy, 1985)
   1890..1906    -  polyA_signal   bGH poly(A) signal (fragment): bovine growth hormone polyadenylation signal
   2030..2241    +  promoter       EF-1α core promoter: core promoter for human elongation factor EF-1α
   2254..2522    +  LTR            5' LTR (truncated): truncated 5' long terminal repeat (LTR) from human T-cell leukemia virus (HTLV) type 1
   2556..3253    +  CDS            rtTA3 (fragment): reverse tetracycline transactivator 3 activates expression from Tet-responsive promoters in the presence of doxycycline
   3183..3293    +  CDS            VP48: 3 tandem repeats of the minimal activation domain of herpes simplex virus VP16 (Cheng et al., 2013)
   3354..3401    +  CDS            PuroR (fragment): puromycin N-acetyltransferase; pac from Streptomyces alboniger; confers resistance to puromycin
   3402..4205    +  CDS            NeoR/KanR: aminoglycoside phosphotransferase from Tn5; aph(3')-II (or nptII); confers resistance to neomycin, kanamycin, and G418 (Geneticin®)
   4206..4265    +  CDS            PuroR (fragment): puromycin N-acetyltransferase; pac from Streptomyces alboniger; confers resistance to puromycin
   4266..4293    +  misc_feature   WPRE (fragment): woodchuck hepatitis virus posttranscriptional regulatory element
   4298..4419    +  polyA_signal   SV40 poly(A) signal: SV40 polyadenylation signal
   4437..4529    +  ncRNA          G-CSF SLDE: Accession: RF00183 - G-CSF factor stem-loop destabilising element (SLDE)
   5226..5693    +  CDS            B (fragment): PORTL_LAMBD - Experimental evidence at protein level: Swiss-Prot protein existence level 1. Forms the portal vertex of the capsid (PubMed:6228056, PubMed:6232391). This portal plays critical roles in head assembly, genome packaging, neck/tail attachment, and genome ejection (Probable). The portal protein multimerizes as a single ring-shaped homododecamer arranged around a central channel (PubMed:6232391). Binds to the terminase subunits to form the packaging machine (PubMed:7799432). From Escherichia phage lambda (Bacteriophage lambda).
   5731..5747    -  protein_bind   lac operator: The lac repressor binds to the lac operator to inhibit transcription in E. coli. This inhibition can be relieved by adding lactose or isopropyl-β-D-thiogalactopyranoside (IPTG). lac repressor encoded by lacI
   5755..5785    -  promoter       lac promoter: promoter for the E. coli lac operon
   5800..5821    -  protein_bind   CAP binding site: CAP binding activates transcription in the presence of cAMP. E. coli catabolite activator protein
   5834..5926    -  CDS            lacI (fragment): lac repressor; lacI; The lac repressor binds to the lac operator to inhibit transcription in E. coli. This inhibition can be relieved by adding lactose or isopropyl-β-D-thiogalactopyranoside (IPTG).
   6109..6697    -  rep_origin     ori: high-copy-number ColE1/pMB1/pBR322/pUC origin of replication
   6868..7728    -  CDS            AmpR: β-lactamase; bla; confers resistance to ampicillin, carbenicillin, and related antibiotics
   7729..7833    -  promoter       AmpR promoter: bla
   7886..8314    -  rep_origin     f1 ori (sequence partly withheld): f1 bacteriophage origin of replication; arrow indicates direction of (+) strand synthesis
   8319..8474    -  CDS            lacZα (fragment): LacZα fragment of β-galactosidase; lacZ fragment
   8476..8595    +  CDS            B (fragment): PORTL_LAMBD - Experimental evidence at protein level: Swiss-Prot protein existence level 1. Forms the portal vertex of the capsid (PubMed:6228056, PubMed:6232391). This portal plays critical roles in head assembly, genome packaging, neck/tail attachment, and genome ejection (Probable). The portal protein multimerizes as a single ring-shaped homododecamer arranged around a central channel (PubMed:6232391). Binds to the terminase subunits to form the packaging machine (PubMed:7799432). From Escherichia phage lambda (Bacteriophage lambda).
   9113..371     +  promoter       TRE3G promoter (across the origin): 3rd-generation Tet-responsive promoter that can be activated by binding of Tet-On® 3G
