[The description below was written by a language model from this plasmid's Addgene catalogue record and pLannotate feature annotations shown in this document.]
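Description:
pHP138 Myc-TRF2-deltaB deltaM is a mammalian expression plasmid built on the pHP138 backbone and designed for stable, doxycycline-inducible expression of a dominant-negative form of human TRF2 (TERF2). According to the record it is meant to be co-delivered with any PiggyBac transposase plasmid so that the cargo integrates into the host genome. The automated feature table does not annotate the transposon terminal repeats themselves, so their positions cannot be confirmed from it. In bacteria the plasmid is maintained at high copy through a ColE1/pUC-type origin and selected with ampicillin (AmpR). An f1 origin and remnants of a lac/lacZα cloning region are also present, along with fragments matching the phage lambda portal protein, which look like stuffer or backbone-derived sequence.

The payload is an all-in-one Tet-On arrangement. A TRE3G Tet-responsive promoter, which spans the sequence origin, drives a single N-terminal Myc epitope fused to a truncated TERF2 coding sequence of about 1.2 kb. The "deltaB deltaM" name and the listed N-terminal and 496–542 deletions indicate loss of the basic domain and the Myb DNA-binding domain. An HSV TK polyadenylation signal follows the insert. Downstream, a composite EF-1α core promoter/HTLV-1 LTR element expresses a reverse tetracycline transactivator (annotated as rtTA3 with VP16-derived activation repeats). This is followed by a neomycin resistance gene for G418 selection and an SV40 poly(A) signal. The short puromycin-resistance and WPRE fragments flanking NeoR appear to be leftovers from marker swapping.

Adding doxycycline to stably integrated cells induces the TRF2 mutant, which disrupts telomere protection. The depositors used the construct to trigger telomere crisis.
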