Addgene plasmid #164255: pHP138 Myc-TRF2-deltaB deltaM
Purpose: for generation of mammalian cells with inducible expression of dominant negative TRF2 for induction of telomere crisis used together with any PiggyBac transposase plasmid
Depositing lab: John Maciejowski. Depositing organization: Memorial Sloan-Kettering Cancer Center. Publication: ER-directed TREX1 limits cGAS activation at micronuclei. Mohr L, Toufektchan E, von Morgen P, Chu K, Kapoor A, Maciejowski J. Mol Cell. 2021 Jan 12. pii: S1097-2765(20)30958-8. doi: 10.1016/j.molcel.2020.12.037. PubMed 33476576.
Backbone
  Vector backbone: pHP138
  Backbone size w/o insert (bp): 7897
  Total vector size (bp): 9124
  Vector type: Mammalian Expression
  Selectable markers: Neomycin (select with G418)
Growth in bacteria
  Bacterial resistance: Ampicillin, 100 μg/mL
  Growth temperature: 37°C
  Growth strain: DH5alpha
  Copy number: High Copy
Gene/Insert
  Gene/Insert name: TRF2
  Species: H. sapiens (human)
  Insert size (bp): 1200
  Mutation: deletion of amino acids-86 and 496-542
  GenBank ID: NM_005652.4
  Promoter: Tetracycline inducible promotor
  Tag / fusion protein: Myc (N terminal on backbone)
  Entrez Gene: TERF2 (a.k.a. TRBF2, TRF2)
  Cloning method: Gibson Cloning
  Sequencing primers: 5′ gctcgtttagtgaaccgtcagat
Terms and licenses: Academic/Nonprofit Terms; Industry Terms: Not Available to Industry
How to cite: pHP138 Myc-TRF2-deltaB deltaM was a gift from John Maciejowski (Addgene plasmid # 164255 ; http://n2t.net/addgene:164255 ; RRID:Addgene_164255)
